Addgene plasmid #114319: pCWX-R4DESTR2-PGK-PURO
Purpose: (Empty Backbone) Lentiviral backbone for Gateway cloning of Promoter/Gene insert together with constitutive Puromycin resistance
Depositing lab: Patrick Salmon. Depositing organization: University of Geneva.
Backbone
  Vector backbone: pCWX
  Vector type: Lentiviral
  Selectable markers: Puromycin
Growth in bacteria
  Bacterial resistance: Chloramphenicol and Ampicillin, 25 & 100 μg/mL
  Growth temperature: 37°C
  Growth strain: ccdB Survival
  Copy number: High Copy
Gene/Insert
  Gene/Insert name: None
Terms and licenses: Academic/Nonprofit Terms; Industry Terms: Not Available to Industry
Depositor comments: This plasmid allows for 3-plasmid Gateway cloning of a gene of interest with a promoter of choice. GOI is in pENTRL1L2 and promoter is in pENTRL4L1R
How to cite: pCWX-R4DESTR2-PGK-PURO was a gift from Patrick Salmon (Addgene plasmid # 114319 ; http://n2t.net/addgene:114319 ; RRID:Addgene_114319)
