[The description below was written by a language model from this plasmid's Addgene catalogue record and pLannotate feature annotations shown in this document.]
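Description:
pCWX-R4DESTR2-PGK-PURO is an empty HIV-1-based lentiviral destination vector on the pCWX backbone, designed for multisite Gateway assembly of a user-chosen promoter and gene of interest alongside a constitutive puromycin selection cassette. It is a high-copy plasmid with a ColE1/pUC-type origin and an ampicillin resistance gene. The unrecombined Gateway cassette adds chloramphenicol resistance and the ccdB toxin gene, so the empty vector is maintained under dual selection in a ccdB-tolerant strain. An SV40 origin and SV40 poly(A) signal also sit in the backbone outside the viral unit.

The transfer cassette begins with a CMV enhancer fused to a truncated 5' LTR, an arrangement generally used to drive genomic RNA production in packaging cells. This is followed by the Ψ packaging signal with a partial gag sequence, the cPPT/CTS, and the RRE for Rev-dependent nuclear export. The Gateway cassette comes next. The annotation software labels its left site attR1 with an overlapping attB4 core, consistent with the attR4 site implied by the name, and the right site is attR2. In an LR reaction, a promoter entry clone (L4-R1) and a gene entry clone (L1-L2) replace the CmR/ccdB segment, placing promoter and gene in tandem. Downstream, a human PGK promoter drives puromycin N-acetyltransferase for selection of transduced mammalian cells, followed by a WPRE to enhance transcript expression. The 3' LTR is annotated as truncated and is immediately preceded by a loxP site. In designs of this kind the site is copied to both proviral ends, potentially allowing Cre-mediated excision, although the record does not state this use. A rabbit β-globin poly(A) signal follows the LTR. The depositor and sequencing-derived records differ by a single nucleotide in length and share the same feature layout.
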