Features (pLannotate 1.2.2; 34 found; start..end, strand, type, name):
      4..383     +  enhancer       CMV enhancer: human cytomegalovirus immediate early enhancer
    385..642     +  LTR            5' LTR (truncated): truncated 5' long terminal repeat (LTR) from HIV-1
    689..814     +  misc_feature   HIV-1 Ψ: packaging signal of human immunodeficiency virus type 1
    798..1157    +  CDS            HIV-1 gag (fragment): gag protein from human immunodeficiency virus 1; gag
   1306..1423    +  misc_feature   cPPT/CTS: central polypurine tract and central termination sequence of HIV-1
   1566..1649    +  CDS            vif (fragment): VIF_HV1BR - Experimental evidence at protein level: Swiss-Prot protein existence level 1. Counteracts the innate antiviral activity of host APOBEC3F and APOBEC3G. Forms a complex with host APOBEC3F and APOBEC3G thus preventing the entry of these lethally hypermutating enzymes into progeny virions. Recruits an active E3 ubiquitin ligase complex composed of elongin BC, CUL5, and RBX2 to induce polyubiquitination of APOBEC3G and APOBEC3F. In turn, they are directed to the 26S proteasome for degradation. Vif interaction with APOBEC3G also blocks its cytidine deaminase activity in a proteasome-inde
   1783..2016    +  misc_feature   RRE: The Rev response element (RRE) of HIV-1 allows for Rev-dependent mRNA export from the nucleus to the cytoplasm.
   2393..2493    +  CDS            Rev (fragment): human immunodeficiency virus 1 (HIV-1) Rev protein; rev; enhances nuclear export of unspliced and incompletely spliced viral mRNAs
   2522..2542    +  protein_bind   attB4: mutant version of attB; core recombination site for the Gateway® BP reaction BP Clonase™
   2526..2645    +  protein_bind   attR1: mutant version of attR; recombination site for the Gateway® LR reaction LR Clonase™
   2670..2700    +  promoter       lac UV5 promoter: E. coli lac promoter with an "up" mutation
   2724..2753    +  promoter       cat promoter (fragment): promoter of the E. coli cat gene encoding chloramphenicol acetyltransferase
   2754..3435    +  CDS            CmR (fragment): chloramphenicol acetyltransferase confers resistance to chloramphenicol
   3592..3750    +  CDS            ccdA (fragment): CCDA_ECO57 - Also known as H, letA. Experimental evidence at protein level: Swiss-Prot protein existence level 1. Antitoxin component of a type II toxin-antitoxin (TA) system which inhibits the post-segregational killing (PSK) of plasmid-free cells, also referred to as a plasmid addiction system. Binds to and blocks the activity of CcdB; will also remove bound CcdB protein from the CcdB-GyrA complex by forming a CcdA-CcdB complex, a process termed rejuvenation. Functions as a transcriptional corepressor for the ccdAB operon, repression also requires CcdB (By similarity). From Escherichia coli
   3755..4057    +  CDS            ccdB: CCDB_ECOLI - Also known as G, letB, letD. Experimental evidence at protein level: Swiss-Prot protein existence level 1. Toxic component of a type II toxin-antitoxin (TA) system, functioning in plasmid maintainence. Responsible for the post- segregational killing (PSK) of plasmid-free cells, also referred to as a plasmid addiction system. Half-life of over 2 hours. Cell killing by CcdB is accompanied by filamentation, defects in chromosome and plasmid segregation, defects in cell division, formation of anucleate cells, decreased DNA synthesis and plasmid loss. Interferes with the activity of DN
   4115..4239    -  protein_bind   attR2: mutant version of attR; recombination site for the Gateway® LR reaction LR Clonase™
   4257..4767    +  promoter       hPGK promoter: human phosphoglycerate kinase 1 promoter
   4788..5387    +  CDS            PuroR: puromycin N-acetyltransferase; pac from Streptomyces alboniger; confers resistance to puromycin
   5407..5995    +  misc_feature   WPRE: woodchuck hepatitis virus posttranscriptional regulatory element
   6003..6122    +  CDS            nef (fragment): NEF_HV1LA - Experimental evidence at protein level: Swiss-Prot protein existence level 1. Extracellular Nef protein targets CD4(+) T-lymphocytes for apoptosis by interacting with CXCR4 surface receptors. From Human immunodeficiency virus type 1 group M subtype B (isolate Lai) (HIV-1).
   6143..6176    +  protein_bind   loxP: Cre-mediated recombination occurs in the 8-bp core sequence (GCATACAT). Cre recombinase
   6196..6376    +  LTR            5' LTR (truncated): truncated 5' long terminal repeat (LTR) from HIV-1
   6479..6534    +  polyA_signal   β-globin poly(A) signal: rabbit β-globin polyadenylation signal (Gil and Proudfoot, 1987)
   6917..6933    -  protein_bind   lac operator: The lac repressor binds to the lac operator to inhibit transcription in E. coli. This inhibition can be relieved by adding lactose or isopropyl-β-D-thiogalactopyranoside (IPTG). lac repressor encoded by lacI
   6941..6971    -  promoter       lac promoter: promoter for the E. coli lac operon
   6986..7007    -  protein_bind   CAP binding site: CAP binding activates transcription in the presence of cAMP. E. coli catabolite activator protein
   7020..7059    -  CDS            lacI (fragment): lac repressor; lacI; The lac repressor binds to the lac operator to inhibit transcription in E. coli. This inhibition can be relieved by adding lactose or isopropyl-β-D-thiogalactopyranoside (IPTG).
   7066..7088    +  promoter       SV40 promoter (fragment): SV40 enhancer and early promoter
   7112..7247    +  rep_origin     SV40 ori: SV40 origin of replication
   7267..7401    +  polyA_signal   SV40 poly(A) signal: SV40 polyadenylation signal
   7403..7457    -  CDS            lacI (fragment): lac repressor; lacI; The lac repressor binds to the lac operator to inhibit transcription in E. coli. This inhibition can be relieved by adding lactose or isopropyl-β-D-thiogalactopyranoside (IPTG).
   7640..8228    -  rep_origin     ori: high-copy-number ColE1/pMB1/pBR322/pUC origin of replication
   8399..9259    -  CDS            AmpR: β-lactamase; bla; confers resistance to ampicillin, carbenicillin, and related antibiotics
   9260..9364    -  promoter       AmpR promoter: bla
>Addgene plasmid #114319 | pCWX-R4DESTR2-PGK-PURO | depositor full sequence | sequence record 215810 | Full Sequence
GTCGACATTGATTATTGACTAGTTATTAATAGTAATCAATTACGGGGTCATTAGTTCATAGCCCATATAT
GGAGTTCCGCGTTACATAACTTACGGTAAATGGCCCGCCTGGCTGACCGCCCAACGACCCCCGCCCATTG
ACGTCAATAATGACGTATGTTCCCATAGTAACGCCAATAGGGACTTTCCATTGACGTCAATGGGTGGACT
ATTTACGGTAAACTGCCCACTTGGCAGTACATCAAGTGTATCATATGCCAAGTACGCCCCCTATTGACGT
CAATGACGGTAAATGGCCCGCCTGGCATTATGCCCAGTACATGACCTTATGGGACTTTCCTACTTGGCAG
TACATCTACGTATTAGTCATCGCTATTACCATGGGAGGCGTGGCCTGGGCGGGACTGGGGAGTGGCGAGC
CCTCAGATCCTGCATATAAGCAGCTGCTTTTTGCCTGTACTGGGTCTCTCTGGTTAGACCAGATCTGAGC
CTGGGAGCTCTCTGGCTAACTAGGGAACCCACTGCTTAAGCCTCAATAAAGCTTGCCTTGAGTGCTTCAA
GTAGTGTGTGCCCGTCTGTTGTGTGACTCTGGTAACTAGAGATCCCTCAGACCCTTTTAGTCAGTGTGGA
AAATCTCTAGCAGTGGCGCCCGAACAGGGACTTGAAAGCGAAAGGGAAACCAGAGGAGCTCTCTCGACGC
AGGACTCGGCTTGCTGAAGCGCGCACGGCAAGAGGCGAGGGGCGGCGACTGGTGAGTACGCCAAAAATTT
TGACTAGCGGAGGCTAGAAGGAGAGAGATGGGTGCGAGAGCGTCAGTATTAAGCGGGGGAGAATTAGATC
GCGATGGGAAAAAATTCGGTTAAGGCCAGGGGGAAAGAAAAAATATAAATTAAAACATATAGTATGGGCA
AGCAGGGAGCTAGAACGATTCGCAGTTAATCCTGGCCTGTTAGAAACATCAGAAGGCTGTAGACAAATAC
TGGGACAGCTACAACCATCCCTTCAGACAGGATCAGAAGAACTTAGATCATTATATAATACAGTAGCAAC
CCTCTATTGTGTGCATCAAAGGATAGAGATAAAAGACACCAAGGAAGCTTTAGACAAGATAGAGGAAGAG
CAAAACAAAAGTAAGAAAAAAGCACAGCAAGCAGCAGGATCTTCAGACCTGGAAATTCCCTACAATCCCC
AAAGTCAAGGAGTAGTAGAATCTATGAATAAAGAATTAAAGAAAATTATAGGACAGGTAAGAGATCAGGC
TGAACATCTTAAGACAGCAGTACAAATGGCAGTATTCATCCACAATTTTAAAAGAAAAGGGGGGATTGGG
GGGTACAGTGCAGGGGAAAGAATAGTAGACATAATAGCAACAGACATACAAACTAAAGAATTACAAAAAC
AAATTACAAAAATTCAAAATTTTCGGGTTTATTACAGGGACAGCAGAAATCCACTTTGGAAAGGACCAGC
AAAGCTCCTCTGGAAAGGTGAAGGGGCAGTAGTAATACAAGATAATAGTGACATAAAAGTAGTGCCAAGA
AGAAAAGCAAAGATCATTAGGGATTATGGAAAACAGATGGCAGGTGATGATTGTGTGGCAAGTAGACAGG
ATGAGGATTAGAACATGGAAAAGTTTAGTAAAACACCATAAGGAGGAGATATGAGGGACAATTGGAGAAG
TGAATTATATAAATATAAAGTAGTAAAAATTGAACCATTAGGAGTAGCACCCACCAAGGCAAAGAGAAGA
GTGGTGCAGAGAGAAAAAAGAGCAGTGGGAATAGGAGCTTTGTTCCTTGGGTTCTTGGGAGCAGCAGGAA
GCACTATGGGCGCAGCGTCAATGACGCTGACGGTACAGGCCAGACAATTATTGTCTGGTATAGTGCAGCA
GCAGAACAATTTGCTGAGGGCTATTGAGGCGCAACAGCATCTGTTGCAACTCACAGTCTGGGGCATCAAG
CAGCTCCAGGCAAGAATCCTGGCTGTGGAAAGATACCTAAAGGATCAACAGCTCCTGGGGATTTGGGGTT
GCTCTGGAAAACTCATTTGCACCACTGCTGTGCCTTGGAATGCTAGTTGGAGTAATAAATCTCTGGAACA
GATTTGGAATCACACGACCTGGATGGAGTGGGACAGAGAAATTAACAATTACACAAGCTTAATACACTCC
TTAATTGAAGAATCGCAAAACCAGCAAGAAAAGAATGAACAAGAATTATTGGAATTAGATAAATGGGCAA
GTTTGTGGAATTGGTTTAACATAACAAATTGGCTGTGGTATATAAAATTATTCATAATGATAGTAGGAGG
CTTGGTAGGTTTAAGAATAGTTTTTGCTGTACTTTCTATAGTGAATAGAGTTAGGCAGGGATATTCACCA
TTATCGTTTCAGACCCACCTCCCAACCCCGAGGGGACCCGACAGGCCCGAAGGAATAGAAGAAGAAGGTG
GAGAGAGAGACAGAGACAGATCCATTCGATTAGTGAACGGATCTCGACGGTATCGCTAGTGATTATCGGA
TCAACTTTGTATAGAAAAGTTGAACGAGAAACGTAAAATGATATAAATATCAATATATTAAATTAGATTT
TGCATAAAAAACAGACTACATAATACTGTAAAACACAACATATCCAGTCACTATGGCGGCCGCATTAGGC
ACCCCAGGCTTTACACTTTATGCTTCCGGCTCGTATAATGTGTGGATTTTGAGTTAGGATCCGTCGAGAT
TTTCAGGAGCTAAGGAAGCTAAAATGGAGAAAAAAATCACTGGATATACCACCGTTGATATATCCCAATG
GCATCGTAAAGAACATTTTGAGGCATTTCAGTCAGTTGCTCAATGTACCTATAACCAGACCGTTCAGCTG
GATATTACGGCCTTTTTAAAGACCGTAAAGAAAAATAAGCACAAGTTTTATCCGGCCTTTATTCACATTC
TTGCCCGCCTGATGAATGCTCATCCGGAACTCCGTATGGCAATGAAAGACGGTGAGCTGGTGATATGGGA
TAGTGTTCACCCTTGTTACACCGTTTTCCATGAGCAAACTGAAACGTTTTCATCGCTCTGGAGTGAATAC
CACGACGATTTCCGGCAGTTTCTACACATATATTCGCAAGATGTGGCGTGTTACGGTGAAAACCTGGCCT
ATTTCCCTAAAGGGTTTATTGAGAATATGTTTTTCGTCTCAGCCAATCCCTGGGTGAGTTTCACCAGTTT
TGATTTAAACGTGGCCAATATGGACAACTTCTTCGCCCCCGTTTTCACCATGGGCAAATATTATACGCAA
GGCGACAAGGTGCTGATGCCGCTGGCGATTCAGGTTCATCATGCCGTTTGTGATGGCTTCCATGTCGGCA
GAATGCTTAATGAATTACAACAGTACTGCGATGAGTGGCAGGGCGGGGCGTAAACGCGTGGATCCGGCTT
ACTAAAAGCCAGATAACAGTATGCGTATTTGCGCGCTGATTTTTGCGGTATAAGAATATATACTGATATG
TATACCCGAAGTATGTCAAAAAGAGGTATGCTATGAAGCAGCGTATTACAGTGACAGTTGACAGCGACAG
CTATCAGTTGCTCAAGGCATATATGATGTCAATATCTCCGGTCTGGTAAGCACAACCATGCAGAATGAAG
CCCGTCGTCTGCGTGCCGAACGCTGGAAAGCGGAAAATCAGGAAGGGATGGCTGAGGTCGCCCGGTTTAT
TGAAATGAACGGCTCTTTTGCTGACGAGAACAGGGGCTGGTGAAATGCAGTTTAAGGTTTACACCTATAA
AAGAGAGAGCCGTTATCGTCTGTTTGTGGATGTACAGAGTGATATTATTGACACGCCCGGGCGACGGATG
GTGATCCCCCTGGCCAGTGCACGTCTGCTGTCAGATAAAGTCTCCCGTGAACTTTACCCGGTGGTGCATA
TCGGGGATGAAAGCTGGCGCATGATGACCACCGATATGGCCAGTGTGCCGGTCTCCGTTATCGGGGAAGA
AGTGGCTGATCTCAGCCACCGCGAAAATGACATCAAAAACGCCATTAACCTGATGTTCTGGGGAATATAA
ATGTCAGGCTCCCTTATACACAGCCAGTCTGCAGGTCGAGCAGATCTGCTCGACCATAGTGACTGGATAT
GTTGTGTTTTACAGTATTATGTAGTCTGTTTTTTATGCAAAATCTAATTTAATATATTGATATTTATATC
ATTTTACGTTTCTCGTTCAGCTTTCTTGTACAAAGTGGTGATAATCGAATTCCCACGGGGTTGGGGTTGC
GCCTTTTCCAAGGCAGCCCTGGGTTTGCGCAGGGACGCGGCTGCTCTGGGCGTGGTTCCGGGAAACGCAG
CGGCGCCGACCCTGGGTCTCGCACATTCTTCACGTCCGTTCGCAGCGTCACCCGGATCTTCGCCGCTACC
CTTGTGGGCCCCCCGGCGACGCTTCCTGCTCCGCCCCTAAGTCGGGAAGGTTCCTTGCGGTTCGCGGCGT
GCCGGACGTGACAAACGGAAGCCGCACGTCTCACTAGTACCCTCGCAGACGGACAGCGCCAGGGAGCAAT
GGCAGCGCGCCGACCGCGATGGGCTGTGGCCAATAGCGGCTGCTCAGCGGGGCGCGCCGAGAGCAGCGGC
CGGGAAGGGGCGGTGCGGGAGGCGGGGTGTGGGGCGGTAGTGTGGGCCCTGTTCCTGCCCGCGCGGTGTT
CCGCATTCTGCAAGCCTCCGGAGCGCACGTCGGCAGTCGGCTCCCTCGTTGACCGAATCACCGACCTCTC
TCCCCAGGGGGATCCACCGGTGCCACCATGACCGAGTACAAGCCCACGGTGCGCCTCGCCACCCGCGACG
ACGTCCCCAGGGCCGTACGCACCCTCGCCGCCGCGTTCGCCGACTACCCCGCCACGCGCCACACCGTCGA
TCCGGACCGCCACATCGAGCGGGTCACCGAGCTGCAAGAACTCTTCCTCACGCGCGTCGGGCTCGACATC
GGCAAGGTGTGGGTCGCGGACGACGGCGCCGCGGTGGCGGTCTGGACCACGCCGGAGAGCGTCGAAGCGG
GGGCGGTGTTCGCCGAGATCGGCCCGCGCATGGCCGAGTTGAGCGGTTCCCGGCTGGCCGCGCAGCAACA
GATGGAAGGCCTCCTGGCGCCGCACCGGCCCAAGGAGCCCGCGTGGTTCCTGGCCACCGTCGGCGTCTCG
CCCGACCACCAGGGCAAGGGTCTGGGCAGCGCCGTCGTGCTCCCCGGAGTGGAGGCGGCCGAGCGCGCCG
GGGTGCCCGCCTTCCTGGAGACCTCCGCGCCCCGCAACCTCCCCTTCTACGAGCGGCTCGGCTTCACCGT
CACCGCCGACGTCGAGGTGCCCGAAGGACCGCGCACCTGGTGCATGACCCGCAAGCCCGGTGCCTGAGAT
AATCAAGCTTATCGATAATCAACCTCTGGATTACAAAATTTGTGAAAGATTGACTGGTATTCTTAACTAT
GTTGCTCCTTTTACGCTATGTGGATACGCTGCTTTAATGCCTTTGTATCATGCTATTGCTTCCCGTATGG
CTTTCATTTTCTCCTCCTTGTATAAATCCTGGTTGCTGTCTCTTTATGAGGAGTTGTGGCCCGTTGTCAG
GCAACGTGGCGTGGTGTGCACTGTGTTTGCTGACGCAACCCCCACTGGTTGGGGCATTGCCACCACCTGT
CAGCTCCTTTCCGGGACTTTCGCTTTCCCCCTCCCTATTGCCACGGCGGAACTCATCGCCGCCTGCCTTG
CCCGCTGCTGGACAGGGGCTCGGCTGTTGGGCACTGACAATTCCGTGGTGTTGTCGGGGAAATCATCGTC
CTTTCCTTGGCTGCTCGCCTGTGTTGCCACCTGGATTCTGCGCGGGACGTCCTTCTGCTACGTCCCTTCG
GCCCTCAATCCAGCGGACCTTCCTTCCCGCGGCCTGCTGCCGGCTCTGCGGCCTCTTCCGCGTCTTCGCC
TTCGCCCTCAGACGAGTCGGATCTCCCTTTGGGCCGCCTCCCCGCATCGATACCGTCGACCTCGAGGTTC
GCTTTAAGACCAATGACTTACAAGGCAGCTGTAGATCTTAGCCACTTTTTAAAAGAAAAGGGGGGACTGG
AAGGGCTAATTCACTCCCAACGAAGACAAGATGGGATCAATTCACCATGGGAATAACTTCGTATAGCATA
CATTATACGAAGTTATGCTGCTTTTTGCTTGTACTGGGTCTCTCTGGTTAGACCAGATCTGAGCCTGGGA
GCTCTCTGGCTAACTAGGGAACCCACTGCTTAAGCCTCAATAAAGCTTGCCTTGAGTGCTTCAAGTAGTG
TGTGCCCGTCTGTTGTGTGACTCTGGTAACTAGAGATCCCTCAGACCCTTTTAGTCAGTGTGGAAAATCT
CTAGCAGCATCTAGTTGAATCGCCAGTGTGTCGAGCTAGCAGATCTTTTTCCCTCTGCCAAAAATTATGG
GGACATCATGAAGCCCCTTGAGCATCTGACTTCTGGCTAATAAAGGAAATTTATTTTCATTGCAATAGTG
TGTTGGAATTTTTTGTGTCTCTCACTCGGAAGGACATATGGGAGGGCAAATCATTTAAAACATCAGAATG
AGTATTTGGTTTAGAGTTTGGCAACATATGCCATATGCTGGCTGCCATGAACAAAGGTGGCTATAAAGAG
GTCATCAGTATATGAAACAGCCCCCTGCTGTCCATTCCTTATTCCATAGAAAAGCCTTGACTTGAGGTTA
GATTTTTTTTATATTTTGTTTTGTGTTATTTTTTTCTTTAACATCCCTAAAATTTTCCTTACATGTTTTA
CTAGCCAGATTTTTCCTCCTCTCCTGACTACTCCCAGTCATAGCTGTCCCTCTTCTCTTATGAAGATCCC
TCGACCTGCAGCCCAAGCTTGGCGTAATCATGGTCATAGCTGTTTCCTGTGTGAAATTGTTATCCGCTCA
CAATTCCACACAACATACGAGCCGGAAGCATAAAGTGTAAAGCCTGGGGTGCCTAATGAGTGAGCTAACT
CACATTAATTGCGTTGCGCTCACTGCCCGCTTTCCAGTCGGGAAACCTGTCGTGCCAGCGGATCCGCATC
TCAATTAGTCAGCAACCATAGTCCCGCCCCTAACTCCGCCCATCCCGCCCCTAACTCCGCCCAGTTCCGC
CCATTCTCCGCCCCATGGCTGACTAATTTTTTTTATTTATGCAGAGGCCGAGGCCGCCTCGGCCTCTGAG
CTATTCCAGAAGTAGTGAGGAGGCTTTTTTGGAGGCCTAGGCTTTTGCAAAAAGCTAACTTGTTTATTGC
AGCTTATAATGGTTACAAATAAAGCAATAGCATCACAAATTTCACAAATAAAGCATTTTTTTCACTGCAT
TCTAGTTGTGGTTTGTCCAAACTCATCAATGTATCTTATCATGTCTGGATCCGCTGCATTAATGAATCGG
CCAACGCGCGGGGAGAGGCGGTTTGCGTATTGGGCGCTCTTCCGCTTCCTCGCTCACTGACTCGCTGCGC
TCGGTCGTTCGGCTGCGGCGAGCGGTATCAGCTCACTCAAAGGCGGTAATACGGTTATCCACAGAATCAG
GGGATAACGCAGGAAAGAACATGTGAGCAAAAGGCCAGCAAAAGGCCAGGAACCGTAAAAAGGCCGCGTT
GCTGGCGTTTTTCCATAGGCTCCGCCCCCCTGACGAGCATCACAAAAATCGACGCTCAAGTCAGAGGTGG
CGAAACCCGACAGGACTATAAAGATACCAGGCGTTTCCCCCTGGAAGCTCCCTCGTGCGCTCTCCTGTTC
CGACCCTGCCGCTTACCGGATACCTGTCCGCCTTTCTCCCTTCGGGAAGCGTGGCGCTTTCTCAATGCTC
ACGCTGTAGGTATCTCAGTTCGGTGTAGGTCGTTCGCTCCAAGCTGGGCTGTGTGCACGAACCCCCCGTT
CAGCCCGACCGCTGCGCCTTATCCGGTAACTATCGTCTTGAGTCCAACCCGGTAAGACACGACTTATCGC
CACTGGCAGCAGCCACTGGTAACAGGATTAGCAGAGCGAGGTATGTAGGCGGTGCTACAGAGTTCTTGAA
GTGGTGGCCTAACTACGGCTACACTAGAAGGACAGTATTTGGTATCTGCGCTCTGCTGAAGCCAGTTACC
TTCGGAAAAAGAGTTGGTAGCTCTTGATCCGGCAAACAAACCACCGCTGGTAGCGGTGGTTTTTTTGTTT
GCAAGCAGCAGATTACGCGCAGAAAAAAAGGATCTCAAGAAGATCCTTTGATCTTTTCTACGGGGTCTGA
CGCTCAGTGGAACGAAAACTCACGTTAAGGGATTTTGGTCATGAGATTATCAAAAAGGATCTTCACCTAG
ATCCTTTTAAATTAAAAATGAAGTTTTAAATCAATCTAAAGTATATATGAGTAAACTTGGTCTGACAGTT
ACCAATGCTTAATCAGTGAGGCACCTATCTCAGCGATCTGTCTATTTCGTTCATCCATAGTTGCCTGACT
CCCCGTCGTGTAGATAACTACGATACGGGAGGGCTTACCATCTGGCCCCAGTGCTGCAATGATACCGCGA
GACCCACGCTCACCGGCTCCAGATTTATCAGCAATAAACCAGCCAGCCGGAAGGGCCGAGCGCAGAAGTG
GTCCTGCAACTTTATCCGCCTCCATCCAGTCTATTAATTGTTGCCGGGAAGCTAGAGTAAGTAGTTCGCC
AGTTAATAGTTTGCGCAACGTTGTTGCCATTGCTACAGGCATCGTGGTGTCACGCTCGTCGTTTGGTATG
GCTTCATTCAGCTCCGGTTCCCAACGATCAAGGCGAGTTACATGATCCCCCATGTTGTGCAAAAAAGCGG
TTAGCTCCTTCGGTCCTCCGATCGTTGTCAGAAGTAAGTTGGCCGCAGTGTTATCACTCATGGTTATGGC
AGCACTGCATAATTCTCTTACTGTCATGCCATCCGTAAGATGCTTTTCTGTGACTGGTGAGTACTCAACC
AAGTCATTCTGAGAATAGTGTATGCGGCGACCGAGTTGCTCTTGCCCGGCGTCAATACGGGATAATACCG
CGCCACATAGCAGAACTTTAAAAGTGCTCATCATTGGAAAACGTTCTTCGGGGCGAAAACTCTCAAGGAT
CTTACCGCTGTTGAGATCCAGTTCGATGTAACCCACTCGTGCACCCAACTGATCTTCAGCATCTTTTACT
TTCACCAGCGTTTCTGGGTGAGCAAAAACAGGAAGGCAAAATGCCGCAAAAAAGGGAATAAGGGCGACAC
GGAAATGTTGAATACTCATACTCTTCCTTTTTCAATATTATTGAAGCATTTATCAGGGTTATTGTCTCAT
GAGCGGATACATATTTGAATGTATTTAGAAAAATAAACAAATAGGGGTTCCGCGCACATTTCCCCGAAAA
GTGCCACCTG
