Features (pLannotate 1.2.2; 35 found; start..end, strand, type, name):
    147..734     -  rep_origin     ori: high-copy-number ColE1/pMB1/pBR322/pUC origin of replication
    905..1765    -  CDS            AmpR: β-lactamase; bla; confers resistance to ampicillin, carbenicillin, and related antibiotics
   1766..1870    -  promoter       AmpR promoter: bla
   1901..2280    +  enhancer       CMV enhancer: human cytomegalovirus immediate early enhancer
   2282..2539    +  LTR            5' LTR (truncated): truncated 5' long terminal repeat (LTR) from HIV-1
   2586..2711    +  misc_feature   HIV-1 Ψ: packaging signal of human immunodeficiency virus type 1
   2695..3054    +  CDS            HIV-1 gag (fragment): gag protein from human immunodeficiency virus 1; gag
   3203..3320    +  misc_feature   cPPT/CTS: central polypurine tract and central termination sequence of HIV-1
   3463..3546    +  CDS            vif (fragment): VIF_HV1BR - Experimental evidence at protein level: Swiss-Prot protein existence level 1. Counteracts the innate antiviral activity of host APOBEC3F and APOBEC3G. Forms a complex with host APOBEC3F and APOBEC3G thus preventing the entry of these lethally hypermutating enzymes into progeny virions. Recruits an active E3 ubiquitin ligase complex composed of elongin BC, CUL5, and RBX2 to induce polyubiquitination of APOBEC3G and APOBEC3F. In turn, they are directed to the 26S proteasome for degradation. Vif interaction with APOBEC3G also blocks its cytidine deaminase activity in a proteasome-inde
   3680..3913    +  misc_feature   RRE: The Rev response element (RRE) of HIV-1 allows for Rev-dependent mRNA export from the nucleus to the cytoplasm.
   4290..4390    +  CDS            Rev (fragment): human immunodeficiency virus 1 (HIV-1) Rev protein; rev; enhances nuclear export of unspliced and incompletely spliced viral mRNAs
   4417..4437    +  protein_bind   attB4: mutant version of attB; core recombination site for the Gateway® BP reaction BP Clonase™
   4421..4540    +  protein_bind   attR1: mutant version of attR; recombination site for the Gateway® LR reaction LR Clonase™
   4565..4595    +  promoter       lac UV5 promoter: E. coli lac promoter with an "up" mutation
   4619..4648    +  promoter       cat promoter (fragment): promoter of the E. coli cat gene encoding chloramphenicol acetyltransferase
   4649..5330    +  CDS            CmR (fragment): chloramphenicol acetyltransferase confers resistance to chloramphenicol
   5487..5645    +  CDS            ccdA (fragment): CCDA_ECO57 - Also known as H, letA. Experimental evidence at protein level: Swiss-Prot protein existence level 1. Antitoxin component of a type II toxin-antitoxin (TA) system which inhibits the post-segregational killing (PSK) of plasmid-free cells, also referred to as a plasmid addiction system. Binds to and blocks the activity of CcdB; will also remove bound CcdB protein from the CcdB-GyrA complex by forming a CcdA-CcdB complex, a process termed rejuvenation. Functions as a transcriptional corepressor for the ccdAB operon, repression also requires CcdB (By similarity). From Escherichia coli
   5650..5952    +  CDS            ccdB: CCDB_ECOLI - Also known as G, letB, letD. Experimental evidence at protein level: Swiss-Prot protein existence level 1. Toxic component of a type II toxin-antitoxin (TA) system, functioning in plasmid maintainence. Responsible for the post- segregational killing (PSK) of plasmid-free cells, also referred to as a plasmid addiction system. Half-life of over 2 hours. Cell killing by CcdB is accompanied by filamentation, defects in chromosome and plasmid segregation, defects in cell division, formation of anucleate cells, decreased DNA synthesis and plasmid loss. Interferes with the activity of DN
   6010..6134    -  protein_bind   attR2: mutant version of attR; recombination site for the Gateway® LR reaction LR Clonase™
   6151..6661    +  promoter       hPGK promoter: human phosphoglycerate kinase 1 promoter
   6682..7281    +  CDS            PuroR: puromycin N-acetyltransferase; pac from Streptomyces alboniger; confers resistance to puromycin
   7301..7889    +  misc_feature   WPRE: woodchuck hepatitis virus posttranscriptional regulatory element
   7897..8016    +  CDS            nef (fragment): NEF_HV1LA - Experimental evidence at protein level: Swiss-Prot protein existence level 1. Extracellular Nef protein targets CD4(+) T-lymphocytes for apoptosis by interacting with CXCR4 surface receptors. From Human immunodeficiency virus type 1 group M subtype B (isolate Lai) (HIV-1).
   8037..8070    +  protein_bind   loxP: Cre-mediated recombination occurs in the 8-bp core sequence (GCATACAT). Cre recombinase
   8090..8270    +  LTR            5' LTR (truncated): truncated 5' long terminal repeat (LTR) from HIV-1
   8373..8428    +  polyA_signal   β-globin poly(A) signal: rabbit β-globin polyadenylation signal (Gil and Proudfoot, 1987)
   8813..8829    -  protein_bind   lac operator: The lac repressor binds to the lac operator to inhibit transcription in E. coli. This inhibition can be relieved by adding lactose or isopropyl-β-D-thiogalactopyranoside (IPTG). lac repressor encoded by lacI
   8837..8867    -  promoter       lac promoter: promoter for the E. coli lac operon
   8882..8903    -  protein_bind   CAP binding site: CAP binding activates transcription in the presence of cAMP. E. coli catabolite activator protein
   8916..8955    -  CDS            lacI (fragment): lac repressor; lacI; The lac repressor binds to the lac operator to inhibit transcription in E. coli. This inhibition can be relieved by adding lactose or isopropyl-β-D-thiogalactopyranoside (IPTG).
   8962..8984    +  promoter       SV40 promoter (fragment): SV40 enhancer and early promoter
   9008..9143    +  rep_origin     SV40 ori: SV40 origin of replication
   9163..9297    +  polyA_signal   SV40 poly(A) signal: SV40 polyadenylation signal
   9299..9353    -  CDS            lacI (fragment): lac repressor; lacI; The lac repressor binds to the lac operator to inhibit transcription in E. coli. This inhibition can be relieved by adding lactose or isopropyl-β-D-thiogalactopyranoside (IPTG).
   9355..9389    -  rep_origin     RSF ori (fragment): Plasmids containing the RSF 1030 origin of replication can be propagated in E. coli cells that contain additional plasmids with compatible origins.
>Addgene plasmid #114319 | pCWX-R4DESTR2-PGK-PURO | addgene full sequence | sequence record 220088 | Addgene NGS Result
GTCGTTCGGCTGCGGCGAGCGGTATCAGCTCACTCAAAGGCGGTAATACGGTTATCCACAGAATCAGGGG
ATAACGCAGGAAAGAACATGTGAGCAAAAGGCCAGCAAAAGGCCAGGAACCGTAAAAAGGCCGCGTTGCT
GGCGTTTTTCCATAGGCTCCGCCCCCCTGACGAGCATCACAAAAATCGACGCTCAAGTCAGAGGTGGCGA
AACCCGACAGGACTATAAAGATACCAGGCGTTTCCCCCTGGAAGCTCCCTCGTGCGCTCTCCTGTTCCGA
CCCTGCCGCTTACGGATACCTGTCCGCCTTTCTCCCTTCGGGAAGCGTGGCGCTTTCTCATAGCTCACGC
TGTAGGTATCTCAGTTCGGTGTAGGTCGTTCGCTCCAAGCTGGGCTGTGTGCACGAACCCCCCGTTCAGC
CCGACCGCTGCGCCTTATCCGGTAACTATCGTCTTGAGTCCAACCCGGTAAGACACGACTTATCGCCACT
GGCAGCAGCCACTGGTAACAGGATTAGCAGAGCGAGGTATGTAGGCGGTGCTACAGAGTTCTTGAAGTGG
TGGCCTAACTACGGCTACACTAGAAGAACAGTATTTGGTATCTGCGCTCTGCTGAAGCCAGTTACCTTCG
GAAAAAGAGTTGGTAGCTCTTGATCCGGCAAACAAACCACCGCTGGTAGCGGTGGTTTTTTTGTTTGCAA
GCAGCAGATTACGCGCAGAAAAAAAGGATCTCAAGAAGATCCTTTGATCTTTTCTACGGGGTCTGACGCT
CAGTGGAACGAAAACTCACGTTAAGGGATTTTGGTCATGAGATTATCAAAAAGGATCTTCACCTAGATCC
TTTTAAATTAAAAATGAAGTTTTAAATCAATCTAAAGTATATATGAGTAAACTTGGTCTGACAGTTACCA
ATGCTTAATCAGTGAGGCACCTATCTCAGCGATCTGTCTATTTCGTTCATCCATAGTTGCCTGACTCCCC
GTCGTGTAGATAACTACGATACGGGAGGGCTTACCATCTGGCCCCAGTGCTGCAATGATACCGCGAGACC
CACGCTCACCGGCTCCAGATTTATCAGCAATAAACCAGCCAGCCGGAAGGGCCGAGCGCAGAAGTGGTCC
TGCAACTTTATCCGCCTCCATCCAGTCTATTAATTGTTGCCGGGAAGCTAGAGTAAGTAGTTCGCCAGTT
AATAGTTTGCGCAACGTTGTTGCCATTGCTACAGGCATCGTGGTGTCACGCTCGTCGTTTGGTATGGCTT
CATTCAGCTCCGGTTCCCAACGATCAAGGCGAGTTACATGATCCCCCATGTTGTGCAAAAAAGCGGTTAG
CTCCTTCGGTCCTCCGATCGTTGTCAGAAGTAAGTTGGCCGCAGTGTTATCACTCATGGTTATGGCAGCA
CTGCATAATTCTCTTACTGTCATGCCATCCGTAAGATGCTTTTCTGTGACTGGTGAGTACTCAACCAAGT
CATTCTGAGAATAGTGTATGCGGCGACCGAGTTGCTCTTGCCCGGCGTCAATACGGGATAATACCGCGCC
ACATAGCAGAACTTTAAAAGTGCTCATCATTGGAAAACGTTCTTCGGGGCGAAAACTCTCAAGGATCTTA
CCGCTGTTGAGATCCAGTTCGATGTAACCCACTCGTGCACCCAACTGATCTTCAGCATCTTTTACTTTCA
CCAGCGTTTCTGGGTGAGCAAAAACAGGAAGGCAAAATGCCGCAAAAAAGGGAATAAGGGCGACACGGAA
ATGTTGAATACTCATACTCTTCCTTTTTCAATATTATTGAAGCATTTATCAGGGTTATTGTCTCATGAGC
GGATACATATTTGAATGTATTTAGAAAAATAAACAAATAGGGGTTCCGCGCACATTTCCCCGAAAAGTGC
CACCTGGGTCGACATTGATTATTGACTAGTTATTAATAGTAATCAATTACGGGGTCATTAGTTCATAGCC
CATATATGGAGTTCCGCGTTACATAACTTACGGTAAATGGCCCGCCTGGCTGACCGCCCAACGACCCCCG
CCCATTGACGTCAATAATGACGTATGTTCCCATAGTAACGCCAATAGGGACTTTCCATTGACGTCAATGG
GTGGAGTATTTACGGTAAACTGCCCACTTGGCAGTACATCAAGTGTATCATATGCCAAGTACGCCCCCTA
TTGACGTCAATGACGGTAAATGGCCCGCCTGGCATTATGCCCAGTACATGACCTTATGGGACTTTCCTAC
TTGGCAGTACATCTACGTATTAGTCATCGCTATTACCATGGGAGGCGTGGCCTGGGCGGGACTGGGGAGT
GGCGAGCCCTCAGATCCTGCATATAAGCAGCTGCTTTTTGCCTGTACTGGGTCTCTCTGGTTAGACCAGA
TCTGAGCCTGGGAGCTCTCTGGCTAACTAGGGAACCCACTGCTTAAGCCTCAATAAAGCTTGCCTTGAGT
GCTTCAAGTAGTGTGTGCCCGTCTGTTGTGTGACTCTGGTAACTAGAGATCCCTCAGACCCTTTTAGTCA
GTGTGGAAAATCTCTAGCAGTGGCGCCCGAACAGGGACTTGAAAGCGAAAGGGAAACCAGAGGAGCTCTC
TCGACGCAGGACTCGGCTTGCTGAAGCGCGCACGGCAAGAGGCGAGGGGCGGCGACTGGTGAGTACGCCA
AAAATTTTGACTAGCGGAGGCTAGAAGGAGAGAGATGGGTGCGAGAGCGTCAGTATTAAGCGGGGGAGAA
TTAGATCGCGATGGGAAAAAATTCGGTTAAGGCCAGGGGGAAAGAAAAAATATAAATTAAAACATATAGT
ATGGGCAAGCAGGGAGCTAGAACGATTCGCAGTTAATACTGGCCTGTTAGAAACATCAGAAGGCTGTAGA
CAAATACTGGGACAGCTACAACCATCCCTTCAGACAGGATCAGAAGAACTTAGATCATTATATAATACAG
TAGCAACCCTCTATTGTGTGCATCAAAGGATAGAGATAAAAGACACCAAGGAAGCTTTAGACAAGATAGA
GGAAGAGCAAAACAAAAGTAAGAAAAAAGCACAGCAAGCAGCAGGATCTTCAGACCTGGAAATTCCCTAC
AATCCCCAAAGTCAAGGAGTAGTAGAATCTATGAATAAAGAATTAAAGAAAATTATAGGACAGGTAAGAG
ATCAGGCTGAACATCTTAAGACAGCAGTACAAATGGCAGTATTCATCCACAATTTTAAAAGAAAAGGGGG
GATTGGGGGGTACAGTGCAGGGGAAAGAATAGTAGACATAATAGCAACAGACATACAAACTAAAGAATTA
CAAAAACAAATTACAAAAATTCAAAATTTTCGGGTTTATTACAGGGACAGCAGAAATCCACTTTGGAAAG
GACCAGCAAAGCTCCTCTGGAAAGGTGAAGGGGCAGTAGTAATACAAGATAATAGTGACATAAAAGTAGT
GCCAAGAAGAAAAGCAAAGATCATTAGGGATTATGGAAAACAGATGGCAGGTGATGATTGTGTGGCAAGT
AGACAGGATGAGGATTAGAACATGGAAAAGTTTAGTAAAACACCATAAGGAGGAGATATGAGGGACAATT
GGAGAAGTGAATTATATAAATATAAAGTAGTAAAAATTGAACCATTAGGAGTAGCACCCACCAAGGCAAA
GAGAAGAGTGGTGCAGAGAGAAAAAAGAGCAGTGGGAATAGGAGCTTTGTTCCTTGGGTTCTTGGGAGCA
GCAGGAAGCACTATGGGCGCAGCGTCAATGACGCTGACGGTACAGGCCAGACAATTATTGTCTGGTATAG
TGCAGCAGCAGAACAATTTGCTGAGGGCTATTGAGGCGCAACAGCATCTGTTGCAACTCACAGTCTGGGG
CATCAAGCAGCTCCAGGCAAGAATCCTGGCTGTGGAAAGATACCTAAAGGATCAACAGCTCCTGGGGATT
TGGGGTTGCTCTGGAAAACTCATTTGCACCACTGCTGTGCCTTGGAATGCTAGTTGGAGTAATAAATCTC
TGGAACAGATTTGGAATCACACGACCTGGATGGAGTGGGACAGAGAAATTAACAATTACACAAGCTTAAT
ACACTCCTTAATTGAAGAATCGCAAAACCAGCAAGAAAAGAATGAACAAGAATTATTGGAATTAGATAAA
TGGGCAAGTTTGTGGAATTGGTTTAACATAACAAATTGGCTGTGGTATATAAAATTATTCATAATGATAG
TAGGAGGCTTGGTAGGTTTAAGAATAGTTTTTGCTGTACTTTCTATAGTGAATAGAGTTAGGCAGGGATA
TTCACCATTATCGTTTCAGACCCACCTCCCAACCCCGAGGGGACCCGACAGGCCCGAAGGAATAGAAGAA
GAAGGTGGAGAGAGAGACAGAGACAGATCCATTCGATTAGTGAACGGATCTCGACGGTATCTAGTGATTA
TCGGATCAACTTTGTATAGAAAAGTTGAACGAGAAACGTAAAATGATATAAATATCAATATATTAAATTA
GATTTTGCATAAAAAACAGACTACATAATACTGTAAAACACAACATATCCAGTCACTATGGCGGCCGCAT
TAGGCACCCCAGGCTTTACACTTTATGCTTCCGGCTCGTATAATGTGTGGATTTTGAGTTAGGATCCGTC
GAGATTTTCAGGAGCTAAGGAAGCTAAAATGGAGAAAAAAATCACTGGATATACCACCGTTGATATATCC
CAATGGCATCGTAAAGAACATTTTGAGGCATTTCAGTCAGTTGCTCAATGTACCTATAACCAGACCGTTC
AGCTGGATATTACGGCCTTTTTAAAGACCGTAAAGAAAAATAAGCACAAGTTTTATCCGGCCTTTATTCA
CATTCTTGCCCGCCTGATGAATGCTCATCCGGAACTCCGTATGGCAATGAAAGACGGTGAGCTGGTGATA
TGGGATAGTGTTCACCCTTGTTACACCGTTTTCCATGAGCAAACTGAAACGTTTTCATCGCTCTGGAGTG
AATACCACGACGATTTCCGGCAGTTTCTACACATATATTCGCAAGATGTGGCGTGTTACGGTGAAAACCT
GGCCTATTTCCCTAAAGGGTTTATTGAGAATATGTTTTTCGTCTCAGCCAATCCCTGGGTGAGTTTCACC
AGTTTTGATTTAAACGTGGCCAATATGGACAACTTCTTCGCCCCCGTTTTCACCATGGGCAAATATTATA
CGCAAGGCGACAAGGTGCTGATGCCGCTGGCGATTCAGGTTCATCATGCCGTTTGTGATGGCTTCCATGT
CGGCAGAATGCTTAATGAATTACAACAGTACTGCGATGAGTGGCAGGGCGGGGCGTAAACGCGTGGATCC
GGCTTACTAAAAGCCAGATAACAGTATGCGTATTTGCGCGCTGATTTTTGCGGTATAAGAATATATACTG
ATATGTATACCCGAAGTATGTCAAAAAGAGGTATGCTATGAAGCAGCGTATTACAGTGACAGTTGACAGC
GACAGCTATCAGTTGCTCAAGGCATATATGATGTCAATATCTCCGGTCTGGTAAGCACAACCATGCAGAA
TGAAGCCCGTCGTCTGCGTGCCGAACGCTGGAAAGCGGAAAATCAGGAAGGGATGGCTGAGGTCGCCCGG
TTTATTGAAATGAACGGCTCTTTTGCTGACGAGAACAGGGGCTGGTGAAATGCAGTTTAAGGTTTACACC
TATAAAAGAGAGAGCCGTTATCGTCTGTTTGTGGATGTACAGAGTGATATTATTGACACGCCCGGGCGAC
GGATGGTGATCCCCCTGGCCAGTGCACGTCTGCTGTCAGATAAAGTCTCCCGTGAACTTTACCCGGTGGT
GCATATCGGGGATGAAAGCTGGCGCATGATGACCACCGATATGGCCAGTGTGCCGGTCTCCGTTATCGGG
GAAGAAGTGGCTGATCTCAGCCACCGCGAAAATGACATCAAAAACGCCATTAACCTGATGTTCTGGGGAA
TATAAATGTCAGGCTCCCTTATACACAGCCAGTCTGCAGGTCGAGCAGATCTGCTCGACCATAGTGACTG
GATATGTTGTGTTTTACAGTATTATGTAGTCTGTTTTTTATGCAAAATCTAATTTAATATATTGATATTT
ATATCATTTTACGTTTCTCGTTCAGCTTTCTTGTACAAAGTGGTGATAATCGAATTCCACGGGGTTGGGG
TTGCGCCTTTTCCAAGGCAGCCCTGGGTTTGCGCAGGGACGCGGCTGCTCTGGGCGTGGTTCCGGGAAAC
GCAGCGGCGCCGACCCTGGGTCTCGCACATTCTTCACGTCCGTTCGCAGCGTCACCCGGATCTTCGCCGC
TACCCTTGTGGGCCCCCCGGCGACGCTTCCTGCTCCGCCCCTAAGTCGGGAAGGTTCCTTGCGGTTCGCG
GCGTGCCGGACGTGACAAACGGAAGCCGCACGTCTCACTAGTACCCTCGCAGACGGACAGCGCCAGGGAG
CAATGGCAGCGCGCCGACCGCGATGGGCTGTGGCCAATAGCGGCTGCTCAGCAGGGCGCGCCGAGAGCAG
CGGCCGGGAAGGGGCGGTGCGGGAGGCGGGGTGTGGGGCGGTAGTGTGGGCCCTGTTCCTGCCCGCGCGG
TGTTCCGCATTCTGCAAGCCTCCGGAGCGCACGTCGGCAGTCGGCTCCCTCGTTGACCGAATCACCGACC
TCTCTCCCCAGGGGGATCCACCGGTGCCACCATGACCGAGTACAAGCCCACGGTGCGCCTCGCCACCCGC
GACGACGTCCCCAGGGCCGTACGCACCCTCGCCGCCGCGTTCGCCGACTACCCCGCCACGCGCCACACCG
TCGATCCGGACCGCCACATCGAGCGGGTCACCGAGCTGCAAGAACTCTTCCTCACGCGCGTCGGGCTCGA
CATCGGCAAGGTGTGGGTCGCGGACGACGGCGCCGCGGTGGCGGTCTGGACCACGCCGGAGAGCGTCGAA
GCGGGGGCGGTGTTCGCCGAGATCGGCCCGCGCATGGCCGAGTTGAGCGGTTCCCGGCTGGCCGCGCAGC
AACAGATGGAAGGCCTCCTGGCGCCGCACCGGCCCAAGGAGCCCGCGTGGTTCCTGGCCACCGTCGGCGT
CTCGCCCGACCACCAGGGCAAGGGTCTGGGCAGCGCCGTCGTGCTCCCCGGAGTGGAGGCGGCCGAGCGC
GCCGGGGTGCCCGCCTTCCTGGAGACCTCCGCGCCCCGCAACCTCCCCTTCTACGAGCGGCTCGGCTTCA
CCGTCACCGCCGACGTCGAGGTGCCCGAAGGACCGCGCACCTGGTGCATGACCCGCAAGCCCGGTGCCTG
AGATAATCAAGCTTATCGATAATCAACCTCTGGATTACAAAATTTGTGAAAGATTGACTGGTATTCTTAA
CTATGTTGCTCCTTTTACGCTATGTGGATACGCTGCTTTAATGCCTTTGTATCATGCTATTGCTTCCCGT
ATGGCTTTCATTTTCTCCTCCTTGTATAAATCCTGGTTGCTGTCTCTTTATGAGGAGTTGTGGCCCGTTG
TCAGGCAACGTGGCGTGGTGTGCACTGTGTTTGCTGACGCAACCCCCACTGGTTGGGGCATTGCCACCAC
CTGTCAGCTCCTTTCCGGGACTTTCGCTTTCCCCCTCCCTATTGCCACGGCGGAACTCATCGCCGCCTGC
CTTGCCCGCTGCTGGACAGGGGCTCGGCTGTTGGGCACTGACAATTCCGTGGTGTTGTCGGGGAAATCAT
CGTCCTTTCCTTGGCTGCTCGCCTGTGTTGCCACCTGGATTCTGCGCGGGACGTCCTTCTGCTACGTCCC
TTCGGCCCTCAATCCAGCGGACCTTCCTTCCCGCGGCCTGCTGCCGGCTCTGCGGCCTCTTCCGCGTCTT
CGCCTTCGCCCTCAGACGAGTCGGATCTCCCTTTGGGCCGCCTCCCCGCATCGATACCGTCGACCTCGAG
GTTCGCTTTAAGACCAATGACTTACAAGGCAGCTGTAGATCTTAGCCACTTTTTAAAAGAAAAGGGGGGA
CTGGAAGGGCTAATTCACTCCCAACGAAGACAAGATGGGATCAATTCACCATGGGAATAACTTCGTATAG
CATACATTATACGAAGTTATGCTGCTTTTTGCTTGTACTGGGTCTCTCTGGTTAGACCAGATCTGAGCCT
GGGAGCTCTCTGGCTAACTAGGGAACCCACTGCTTAAGCCTCAATAAAGCTTGCCTTGAGTGCTTCAAGT
AGTGTGTGCCCGTCTGTTGTGTGACTCTGGTAACTAGAGATCCCTCAGACCCTTTTAGTCAGTGTGGAAA
ATCTCTAGCAGCATCTAGTTGAATCGCCAGTGTGTCGAGCTAGCAGATCTTTTTCCCTCTGCCAAAAATT
ATGGGGACATCATGAAGCCCCTTGAGCATCTGACTTCTGGCTAATAAAGGAAATTTATTTTCATTGCAAT
AGTGTGTTGGAATTTTTTGTGTCTCTCACTCGGAAGGACATATGGGAGGGCAAATCATTTAAAACATCAG
AATGAGTATTTGGTTTAGAGTTTGGCAACATATGCCCATATGCTGGCTGCCATGAACAAAGGTTGGCTAT
AAAGAGGTCATCAGTATATGAAACAGCCCCCTGCTGTCCATTCCTTATTCCATAGAAAAGCCTTGACTTG
AGGTTAGATTTTTTTTATATTTTGTTTTGTGTTATTTTTTTCTTTAACATCCCTAAAATTTTCCTTACAT
GTTTTACTAGCCAGATTTTTCCTCCTCTCCTGACTACTCCCAGTCATAGCTGTCCCTCTTCTCTTATGGA
GATCCCTCGACCTGCAGCCCAAGCTTGGCGTAATCATGGTCATAGCTGTTTCCTGTGTGAAATTGTTATC
CGCTCACAATTCCACACAACATACGAGCCGGAAGCATAAAGTGTAAAGCCTGGGGTGCCTAATGAGTGAG
CTAACTCACATTAATTGCGTTGCGCTCACTGCCCGCTTTCCAGTCGGGAAACCTGTCGTGCCAGCGGATC
CGCATCTCAATTAGTCAGCAACCATAGTCCCGCCCCTAACTCCGCCCATCCCGCCCCTAACTCCGCCCAG
TTCCGCCCATTCTCCGCCCCATGGCTGACTAATTTTTTTTATTTATGCAGAGGCCGAGGCCGCCTCGGCC
TCTGAGCTATTCCAGAAGTAGTGAGGAGGCTTTTTTGGAGGCCTAGGCTTTTGCAAAAAGCTAACTTGTT
TATTGCAGCTTATAATGGTTACAAATAAAGCAATAGCATCACAAATTTCACAAATAAAGCATTTTTTTCA
CTGCATTCTAGTTGTGGTTTGTCCAAACTCATCAATGTATCTTATCATGTCTGGATCCGCTGCATTAATG
AATCGGCCAACGCGCGGGGAGAGGCGGTTTGCGTATTGGGCGCTCTTCCGCTTCCTCGCTCACTGACTCG
CTGCGCTCG
